Addgene plasmid #65093: pFRT-TODestFLAGHA_RBPMS_KDR_K100E
Purpose: Destination vector with RBPMS resistant to siRNA treatment by s21729 (Applied Biosystems) with K100E mutation for stable cell line generation
Depositing lab: Thomas Tuschl. Depositing organization: Rockefeller University. Publication: Structural basis underlying CAC RNA recognition by the RRM domain of dimeric RNA-binding protein RBPMS. Teplova M, Farazi TA, Tuschl T, Patel DJ. Q Rev Biophys. 2015 Sep 8:1-11. 10.1017/S0033583515000207 PubMed 26347403.
Backbone
  Vector backbone: pcDNA5/FRT/TO
  Backbone manufacturer: Life Technologies, Modified by Tuschl lab
  Backbone size w/o insert (bp): 5372
  Vector type: Mammalian Expression
  Selectable markers: Hygromycin, Blasticidin
Growth in bacteria
  Bacterial resistance: Ampicillin, 100 μg/mL
  Growth temperature: 37°C
  Growth strain: Top10
  Copy number: Unknown
Gene/Insert
  Gene/Insert name: RBPMS
  Species: H. sapiens (human)
  Insert size (bp): 633
  Mutation: changed lysine 100 to glutamic acid (KDR background(
  GenBank ID: NM_001008710
  Entrez Gene: RBPMS (a.k.a. HERMES)
  Promoter: CMV, 2x Tet
  Tag / fusion protein: FLAG HA (N terminal on backbone)
  Cloning method: Gateway Cloning
  Sequencing primers: 5′ CMV Forward; 3′ BGH Reverse
Terms and licenses: Academic/Nonprofit Terms; Industry Terms: Not Available to Industry
How to cite: pFRT-TODestFLAGHA_RBPMS_KDR_K100E was a gift from Thomas Tuschl (Addgene plasmid # 65093 ; http://n2t.net/addgene:65093 ; RRID:Addgene_65093)
