[The description below was written by a language model from this plasmid's Addgene catalogue record and pLannotate feature annotations shown in this document.]
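Description:
pFRT-TODestFLAGHA_RBPMS_KDR_K100E is a mammalian expression plasmid built on a laboratory-modified pcDNA5/FRT/TO backbone and designed for making stable, inducible cell lines by FLP-mediated site-specific integration. It replicates in E. coli from a high-copy ColE1/pUC-type origin and is selected with ampicillin through the bla gene and its promoter; a fragment of the f1 origin is also annotated.

The payload is human RBPMS (also called HERMES), an RRM-containing RNA-binding protein, introduced by Gateway recombination and therefore flanked by attB1 and attB2 sites. The coding sequence is the "KDR" version, made resistant to a specific commercial siRNA, and additionally carries a lysine-100-to-glutamate substitution. An N-terminal FLAG-HA tag is supplied by the backbone; the feature table detects the FLAG portion upstream of attB1 but does not annotate HA. Expression is driven by the CMV enhancer/promoter followed by two tet operator sites, so transcription is repressed in cells expressing the Tet repressor and induced by tetracycline or doxycycline. It is terminated by the bGH polyadenylation signal. V5 tag sequences are also annotated, but the record does not describe them as part of the fusion protein.

Downstream, an FRT site directly precedes a hygromycin resistance gene with an SV40 poly(A) signal. In this vector system, the marker typically becomes expressed only after FLP-mediated integration into a genomic FRT site in a suitable host line. The blasticidin listed in the catalogue has no matching gene in the feature table and probably reflects selection for the Tet repressor in the host cells. The construct suits knockdown-and-rescue experiments that test the K100E mutant while endogenous RBPMS is silenced.
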