Features (pLannotate 1.2.2; 27 found; start..end, strand, type, name):
      1..42      +  CDS            V5 tag: epitope tag from simian virus 5
     70..122     -  misc_feature   bom (fragment): basis of mobility region from pBR322
    277..656     +  enhancer       CMV enhancer: human cytomegalovirus immediate early enhancer
    729..746     -  promoter       CMV promoter (fragment): human cytomegalovirus (CMV) immediate early promoter
    809..860     +  promoter       CMVd2 promoter: truncated human cytomegalovirus (CMV) immediate early promoter that yields moderately reduced expression relative to the full-length promoter
    862..881     +  promoter       PLtetO-1 promoter (fragment): modified phage lambda PL promoter with tet operator sites (Lutz and Bujard, 1997)
    883..902     +  promoter       PLtetO-1 promoter (fragment): modified phage lambda PL promoter with tet operator sites (Lutz and Bujard, 1997)
    910..943     +  promoter       TRE3GV promoter (fragment): 3rd-generation Tet-responsive promoter that can be activated by binding of Tet-On® 3G, optimized for retroviral and lentiviral vectors
   1038..1058    +  CDS            FLAG (fragment): FLAG® epitope tag, followed by an enterokinase cleavage site
   1101..1125    +  protein_bind   attB1: mutant version of attB; recombination site for the Gateway® BP reaction BP Clonase™
   1152..1739    +  CDS            RBPMS: RBPMS_HUMAN - Also known as HERMES. Experimental evidence at protein level: Swiss-Prot protein existence level 1. Acts as a coactivator of transcriptional activity. Required to increase TGFB1/Smad-mediated transactivation. Acts through SMAD2, SMAD3 and SMAD4 to increase transcriptional activity. Increases phosphorylation of SMAD2 and SMAD3 on their C-terminal SSXS motif, possibly through recruitment of TGFBR1. Promotes the nuclear accumulation of SMAD2, SMAD3 and SMAD4 proteins (PubMed:26347403). Binds to poly(A) RNA (PubMed:17099224, PubMed:26347403). From Homo sapiens (Human).
   1766..1790    -  protein_bind   attB2: mutant version of attB; recombination site for the Gateway® BP reaction BP Clonase™
   1843..1884    +  CDS            V5 tag: epitope tag from simian virus 5
   1970..2194    +  polyA_signal   bGH poly(A) signal: bovine growth hormone polyadenylation signal
   2198..2219    +  promoter       SV40 promoter (fragment): SV40 enhancer and early promoter
   2240..2473    +  rep_origin     f1 ori (fragment) (sequence partly withheld): f1 bacteriophage origin of replication; arrow indicates direction of (+) strand synthesis
   2478..2525    +  protein_bind   FRT: FLP-mediated recombination occurs in the 8-bp core sequence TCTAGAAA (Turan and Bode, 2011). FLP recombinase from the Saccharomyces cerevisiae 2μ plasmid
   2533..3555    +  CDS            HygR: aminoglycoside phosphotransferase from E. coli; aph(4)-Ia; confers resistance to hygromycin
   3565..3690    +  CDS            ble (fragment): BLE_KLEPN - Experimental evidence at protein level: Swiss-Prot protein existence level 1. Binding protein with a strong affinity to the bleomycin family of antibiotics. Binds to CL990; an antimitotic-antibiotic compound. From Klebsiella pneumoniae.
   3685..3806    +  polyA_signal   SV40 poly(A) signal: SV40 polyadenylation signal
   3879..3895    -  protein_bind   lac operator: The lac repressor binds to the lac operator to inhibit transcription in E. coli. This inhibition can be relieved by adding lactose or isopropyl-β-D-thiogalactopyranoside (IPTG). lac repressor encoded by lacI
   3903..3933    -  promoter       lac promoter: promoter for the E. coli lac operon
   3948..3969    -  protein_bind   CAP binding site: CAP binding activates transcription in the presence of cAMP. E. coli catabolite activator protein
   3982..4074    -  CDS            lacI (fragment): lac repressor; lacI; The lac repressor binds to the lac operator to inhibit transcription in E. coli. This inhibition can be relieved by adding lactose or isopropyl-β-D-thiogalactopyranoside (IPTG).
   4257..4845    -  rep_origin     ori: high-copy-number ColE1/pMB1/pBR322/pUC origin of replication
   5016..5876    -  CDS            AmpR: β-lactamase; bla; confers resistance to ampicillin, carbenicillin, and related antibiotics
   5877..5981    -  promoter       AmpR promoter: bla
>Addgene plasmid #65093 | pFRT-TODestFLAGHA_RBPMS_KDR_K100E | depositor full sequence | sequence record 110150 | pFRT-TODestFLAGHA_RBPMS_KDR_K100E sequence 6012 bps
GGTAAGCCTATCCCTAACCCTCTCCTCGGTCTCGATTCTACGGACGGATCGGGAGATCTCCCGATCCCCT
ATGGTGCACTCTCAGTACAATCTGCTCTGATGCCGCATAGTTAAGCCAGTATCTGCTCCCTGCTTGTGTG
TTGGAGGTCGCTGAGTAGTGCGCGAGCAAAATTTAAGCTACAACAAGGCAAGGCTTGACCGACAATTGCA
TGAAGAATCTGCTTAGGGTTAGGCGTTTTGCGCTGCTTCGCGATGTACGGGCCAGATATACGCGTTGACA
TTGATTATTGACTAGTTATTAATAGTAATCAATTACGGGGTCATTAGTTCATAGCCCATATATGGAGTTC
CGCGTTACATAACTTACGGTAAATGGCCCGCCTGGCTGACCGCCCAACGACCCCCGCCCATTGACGTCAA
TAATGACGTATGTTCCCATAGTAACGCCAATAGGGACTTTCCATTGACGTCAATGGGTGGAGTATTTACG
GTAAACTGCCCACTTGGCAGTACATCAAGTGTATCATATGCCAAGTACGCCCCCTATTGACGTCAATGAC
GGTAAATGGCCCGCCTGGCATTATGCCCAGTACATGACCTTATGGGACTTTCCTACTTGGCAGTACATCT
ACGTATTAGTCATCGCTATTACCATGGTGATGCGGTTTTGGCAGTACATCAATGGGCGTGGATAGCGGTT
TGACTCACGGGGATTTCCAAGTCTCCACCCCATTGACGTCAATGGGAGTTTGTTTTGGAACCAAAATCAA
CGGGACTTTCCAAAATGTCGTAACAACTCCGCCCCATTGACGCAAATGGGCGGTAGGCGTGTACGGTGGG
AGGTCTATATAAGCAGAGCTCTCCCTATCAGTGATAGAGATCTCCCTATCAGTGATAGAGATCGTCGACG
AGCTCGTTTAGTGAACCGTCAGATCGCCTGGAGACGCCATCCACGCTGTTTTGACCTCCATAGAAGACAC
CGGGACCGATCCAGCCTCCGGACTCTAGCGTTTAAACTTAAGCTTGGTACCATGGACTACAAGGACGACG
ATGACAAGTACCCTTATGACGTGCCCGATTACGCTTTGAACCAGATATCAACAAGTTTGTACAAAAAAGC
AGGCTCCACCATGGGAACCAATTCAGTCGACATGAACAACGGCGGCAAAGCCGAGAAGGAGAACACCCCG
AGCGAGGCCAACCTTCAGGAGGAGGAGGTCCGGACCCTATTTGTCAGTGGCCTTCCTCTGGACATTAAAC
CTCGGGAGCTCTATCTGCTTTTCAGACCATTTAAGGGCTATGAGGGTTCTCTTATAAAGCTCACATCTAA
ACAGCCTGTAGGTTTTGTCAGTTTTGACAGTCGCTCAGAAGCAGAGGCTGCAAAGAATGCTTTGAATGGC
ATCCGCTTCGATCCTGAAATTCCGCAAACACTACGACTAGAGTTTGCTGAGGCAAACACGAAGATGGCCA
AGAACAAACTCGTAGGGACTCCAAACCCCAGTACTCCTCTGCCCAACACTGTACCTCAGTTCATTGCCAG
AGAGCCATATGAGCTCACAGTGCCTGCACTTTACCCCAGTAGCCCTGAAGTGTGGGCCCCGTACCCTCTG
TACCCAGCGGAGTTAGCGCCTGCTCTACCTCCTCCTGCTTTCACCTATCCCGCTTCACTGCATGCCCAGA
TGCGCTGGCTCCCTCCCTCCGAGGCTACTTCTCAGGGCTGGAAGTCCCGTCAGTTCTGCTGAGCGGCCGC
ACTCGAGATATCTAGACCCAGCTTTCTTGTACAAAGTGGTTGATATCCAGCACAGTGGCGGCCGCTCAAG
TCTAGAGGGCCCGCGGTTCGAAGGTAAGCCTATCCCTAACCCTCTCCTCGGTCTCGATTCTACGCGTACC
TGATCCGCGGCCGCATAGATAACTGATCCAGTGTGCCTCGAGTCTAGAGGGCCCGTTTAAACCCGCTGAT
CAGCCTCGACTGTGCCTTCTAGTTGCCAGCCATCTGTTGTTTGCCCCTCCCCCGTGCCTTCCTTGACCCT
GGAAGGTGCCACTCCCACTGTCCTTTCCTAATAAAATGAGGAAATTGCATCGCATTGTCTGAGTAGGTGT
CATTCTATTCTGGGGGGTGGGGTGGGGCAGGACAGCAAGGGGGAGGATTGGGAAGACAATAGCAGGCATG
CTGGGGATGCGGTGGGCTCTATGGCTTCTGAGGCGGAAAGAACCAGCTGGGGCTCTAGGGGGTATCCCC
[124 nt withheld, positions 2240-2363]
C
[91 nt withheld, positions 2365-2455]
AGGGTGATGGTTCACGTACCTAGAAGTTCCTATTCCGAAGTTCCTATTCTCTAGAAAGTATAGGAACTTC
CTTGGCCAAAAAGCCTGAACTCACCGCGACGTCTGTCGAGAAGTTTCTGATCGAAAAGTTCGACAGCGTC
TCCGACCTGATGCAGCTCTCGGAGGGCGAAGAATCTCGTGCTTTCAGCTTCGATGTAGGAGGGCGTGGAT
ATGTCCTGCGGGTAAATAGCTGCGCCGATGGTTTCTACAAAGATCGTTATGTTTATCGGCACTTTGCATC
GGCCGCGCTCCCGATTCCGGAAGTGCTTGACATTGGGGAATTCAGCGAGAGCCTGACCTATTGCATCTCC
CGCCGTGCACAGGGTGTCACGTTGCAAGACCTGCCTGAAACCGAACTGCCCGCTGTTCTGCAGCCGGTCG
CGGAGGCCATGGATGCGATCGCTGCGGCCGATCTTAGCCAGACGAGCGGGTTCGGCCCATTCGGACCGCA
AGGAATCGGTCAATACACTACATGGCGTGATTTCATATGCGCGATTGCTGATCCCCATGTGTATCACTGG
CAAACTGTGATGGACGACACCGTCAGTGCGTCCGTCGCGCAGGCTCTCGATGAGCTGATGCTTTGGGCCG
AGGACTGCCCCGAAGTCCGGCACCTCGTGCACGCGGATTTCGGCTCCAACAATGTCCTGACGGACAATGG
CCGCATAACAGCGGTCATTGACTGGAGCGAGGCGATGTTCGGGGATTCCCAATACGAGGTCGCCAACATC
TTCTTCTGGAGGCCGTGGTTGGCTTGTATGGAGCAGCAGACGCGCTACTTCGAGCGGAGGCATCCGGAGC
TTGCAGGATCGCCGCGGCTCCGGGCGTATATGCTCCGCATTGGTCTTGACCAACTCTATCAGAGCTTGGT
TGACGGCAATTTCGATGATGCAGCTTGGGCGCAGGGTCGATGCGACGCAATCGTCCGATCCGGAGCCGGG
ACTGTCGGGCGTACACAAATCGCCCGCAGAAGCGCGGCCGTCTGGACCGATGGCTGTGTAGAAGTACTCG
CCGATAGTGGAAACCGACGCCCCAGCACTCGTCCGAGGGCAAAGGAATAGCACGTACTACGAGATTTCGA
TTCCACCGCCGCCTTCTATGAAAGGTTGGGCTTCGGAATCGTTTTCCGGGACGCCGGCTGGATGATCCTC
CAGCGCGGGGATCTCATGCTGGAGTTCTTCGCCCACCCCAACTTGTTTATTGCAGCTTATAATGGTTACA
AATAAAGCAATAGCATCACAAATTTCACAAATAAAGCATTTTTTTCACTGCATTCTAGTTGTGGTTTGTC
CAAACTCATCAATGTATCTTATCATGTCTGTATACCGTCGACCTCTAGCTAGAGCTTGGCGTAATCATGG
TCATAGCTGTTTCCTGTGTGAAATTGTTATCCGCTCACAATTCCACACAACATACGAGCCGGAAGCATAA
AGTGTAAAGCCTGGGGTGCCTAATGAGTGAGCTAACTCACATTAATTGCGTTGCGCTCACTGCCCGCTTT
CCAGTCGGGAAACCTGTCGTGCCAGCTGCATTAATGAATCGGCCAACGCGCGGGGAGAGGCGGTTTGCGT
ATTGGGCGCTCTTCCGCTTCCTCGCTCACTGACTCGCTGCGCTCGGTCGTTCGGCTGCGGCGAGCGGTAT
CAGCTCACTCAAAGGCGGTAATACGGTTATCCACAGAATCAGGGGATAACGCAGGAAAGAACATGTGAGC
AAAAGGCCAGCAAAAGGCCAGGAACCGTAAAAAGGCCGCGTTGCTGGCGTTTTTCCATAGGCTCCGCCCC
CCTGACGAGCATCACAAAAATCGACGCTCAAGTCAGAGGTGGCGAAACCCGACAGGACTATAAAGATACC
AGGCGTTTCCCCCTGGAAGCTCCCTCGTGCGCTCTCCTGTTCCGACCCTGCCGCTTACCGGATACCTGTC
CGCCTTTCTCCCTTCGGGAAGCGTGGCGCTTTCTCATAGCTCACGCTGTAGGTATCTCAGTTCGGTGTAG
GTCGTTCGCTCCAAGCTGGGCTGTGTGCACGAACCCCCCGTTCAGCCCGACCGCTGCGCCTTATCCGGTA
ACTATCGTCTTGAGTCCAACCCGGTAAGACACGACTTATCGCCACTGGCAGCAGCCACTGGTAACAGGAT
TAGCAGAGCGAGGTATGTAGGCGGTGCTACAGAGTTCTTGAAGTGGTGGCCTAACTACGGCTACACTAGA
AGGACAGTATTTGGTATCTGCGCTCTGCTGAAGCCAGTTACCTTCGGAAAAAGAGTTGGTAGCTCTTGAT
CCGGCAAACAAACCACCGCTGGTAGCGGTGGTTTTTTTGTTTGCAAGCAGCAGATTACGCGCAGAAAAAA
AGGATCTCAAGAAGATCCTTTGATCTTTTCTACGGGGTCTGACGCTCAGTGGAACGAAAACTCACGTTAA
GGGATTTTGGTCATGAGATTATCAAAAAGGATCTTCACCTAGATCCTTTTAAATTAAAAATGAAGTTTTA
AATCAATCTAAAGTATATATGAGTAAACTTGGTCTGACAGTTACCAATGCTTAATCAGTGAGGCACCTAT
CTCAGCGATCTGTCTATTTCGTTCATCCATAGTTGCCTGACTCCCCGTCGTGTAGATAACTACGATACGG
GAGGGCTTACCATCTGGCCCCAGTGCTGCAATGATACCGCGAGACCCACGCTCACCGGCTCCAGATTTAT
CAGCAATAAACCAGCCAGCCGGAAGGGCCGAGCGCAGAAGTGGTCCTGCAACTTTATCCGCCTCCATCCA
GTCTATTAATTGTTGCCGGGAAGCTAGAGTAAGTAGTTCGCCAGTTAATAGTTTGCGCAACGTTGTTGCC
ATTGCTACAGGCATCGTGGTGTCACGCTCGTCGTTTGGTATGGCTTCATTCAGCTCCGGTTCCCAACGAT
CAAGGCGAGTTACATGATCCCCCATGTTGTGCAAAAAAGCGGTTAGCTCCTTCGGTCCTCCGATCGTTGT
CAGAAGTAAGTTGGCCGCAGTGTTATCACTCATGGTTATGGCAGCACTGCATAATTCTCTTACTGTCATG
CCATCCGTAAGATGCTTTTCTGTGACTGGTGAGTACTCAACCAAGTCATTCTGAGAATAGTGTATGCGGC
GACCGAGTTGCTCTTGCCCGGCGTCAATACGGGATAATACCGCGCCACATAGCAGAACTTTAAAAGTGCT
CATCATTGGAAAACGTTCTTCGGGGCGAAAACTCTCAAGGATCTTACCGCTGTTGAGATCCAGTTCGATG
TAACCCACTCGTGCACCCAACTGATCTTCAGCATCTTTTACTTTCACCAGCGTTTCTGGGTGAGCAAAAA
CAGGAAGGCAAAATGCCGCAAAAAAGGGAATAAGGGCGACACGGAAATGTTGAATACTCATACTCTTCCT
TTTTCAATATTATTGAAGCATTTATCAGGGTTATTGTCTCATGAGCGGATACATATTTGAATGTATTTAG
AAAAATAAACAAATAGGGGTTCCGCGCACATTTCCCCGAAAAGTGCCACCTGACGTC
