>Addgene plasmid #65093 | pFRT-TODestFLAGHA_RBPMS_KDR_K100E | addgene partial sequence | sequence record 115060 | CMV-F 5'-CGCAAATGGGCGGTAGGCGTG-3'
CTATCAGTGATAGAGATCTCCCTATCAGTGATAGAGATCGTCGACGAGCTCGTTTAGTGAACCGTCAGAT
CGCCTGGAGACGCCATCCACGCTGTTTTGACCTCCATAGAAGACACCGGGACCGATCCAGCCTCCGGACT
CTAGCGTTTAAACTTAAGCTTGGTACCATGGACTACAAGGACGACGATGACAAGTACCCTTATGACGTGC
CCGATTACGCTTTGAACCAGATATCAACAAGTTTGTACAAAAAAGCAGGCTCCACCATGGGAACCAATTC
AGTCGACATGAACAACGGCGGCAAAGCCGAGAAGGAGAACACCCCGAGCGAGGCCAACCTTCAGGAGGAG
GAGGTCCGGACCCTATTTGTCAGTGGCCTTCCTCTGGACATTAAACCTCGGGAGCTCTATCTGCTTTTCA
GACCATTTAAGGGCTATGAGGGTTCTCTTATAAAGCTCACATCTAAACAGCCTGTAGGTTTTGTCAGTTT
TGACAGTCGCTCAGAAGCAGAGGCTGCAAAGAATGCTTTGAATGGCATCCGCTTCGATCCTGAAATTCCG
CAAACACTACGACTAGAGTTTGCTGAGGCAAACACGAAGATGGCCAAGAACAAACTCGTAGGGACTCCAA
ACCCCAGTACTCCTCTGCCCAACACTGTACCTCAGTTCATTGCCAGAGAGCCATATGAGCTCACAGTGCC
TGCACTTTACCCCAGTAGCCCTGAAGTGTGGGCCCCGTACCCTCTGTACCCAGCGGAGTTAGCGCCTGCT
CTACCTCCTCCTGCTTTCACCTATCCCGCTTCACTGCATGCCCAGATGCGCTGGCTCCC
