>Addgene plasmid #65093 | pFRT-TODestFLAGHA_RBPMS_KDR_K100E | addgene partial sequence | sequence record 115061 | BGH-rev 5'-TAGAAGGCACAGTCGAGG-3'
GGCACACTGGATCAGTTATCTATGCGGCCGCGGATCAGGTACGCGTAGAATCGAGACCGAGGAGAGGGTT
AGGGATAGGCTTACCTTCGAACCGCGGGCCCTCTAGACTTGAGCGGCCGCCACTGTGCTGGATATCAACC
ACTTTGTACAAGAAAGCTGGGTCTAGATATCTCGAGTGCGGCCGCTCAGCAGAACTGACGGGACTTCCAG
CCCTGAGAAGTAGCCTCGGAGGGAGGGAGCCAGCGCATCTGGGCATGCAGTGAAGCGGGATAGGTGAAAG
CAGGAGGAGGTAGAGCAGGCGCTAACTCCGCTGGGTACAGAGGGTACGGGGCCCACACTTCAGGGCTACT
GGGGTAAAGTGCAGGCACTGTGAGCTCATATGGCTCTCTGGCAATGAACTGAGGTACAGTGTTGGGCAGA
GGAGTACTGGGGTTTGGAGTCCCTACGAGTTTGTTCTTGGCCATCTTCGTGTTTGCCTCAGCAAACTCTA
GTCGTAGTGTTTGCGGAATTTCAGGATCGAAGCGGATGCCATTCAAAGCATTCTTTGCAGCCTCTGCTTC
TGAGCGACTGTCAAAACTGACAAAACCTACAGGCTGTTTAGATGTGAGCTTTATAAGAGAACCCTCATAG
CCCTTAAATGGTCTGAAAAGCAGATAGAGCTCCCGAGGTTTAATGTCCAGAGGAAGGCCACTGACAAATA
GGGTCCGGACCTCCTCCTCCTGAAGGTTGGCCTCGCTCGGGGTGTTCTCCTTCTCGGCTTTGCCGCCGTT
GTTCATGTCG
